>Addgene plasmid #126131 | pBbB19a-GFP | addgene full sequence | sequence record 330513 | Addgene NGS Result
TTTACGGCTAGCTCAGTCCTAGGTACTATGCTAGCAGGTTTAATCGAATTCAAAAGATCTTTTAAGAAGG
AGATATACATATGAGTAAAGGAGAAGAACTTTTCACTGGAGTTGTCCCAATTCTTGTTGAATTAGATGGT
GATGTTAATGGGCACAAATTTTCTGTCAGTGGAGAGGGTGAAGGTGATGCAACATACGGAAAACTTACCC
TTAAATTTATTTGCACTACTGGAAAACTACCTGTTCCGTGGCCAACACTTGTCACTACTTTCTCTTATGG
TGTTCAATGCTTTTCCCGTTATCCGGATCACATGAAACGGCATGACTTTTTCAAGAGTGCCATGCCCGAA
GGTTATGTACAGGAACGCACTATATCTTTCAAAGATGACGGGAACTACAAGACGCGTGCTGAAGTCAAGT
TTGAAGGTGATACCCTTGTTAATCGTATCGAGTTAAAAGGTATTGATTTTAAAGAAGATGGAAACATTCT
CGGACACAAACTGGAGTACAACTATAACTCACACAATGTATACATCACGGCAGACAAACAAAAGAATGGA
ATCAAAGCTAACTTCAAAATTCGCCACAACATTGAAGATGGCTCCGTTCAACTAGCAGACCATTATCAAC
AAAATACTCCAATTGGCGATGGCCCTGTCCTTTTACCAGACAACCATTACCTGTCCACACAATCTGCCCT
TTCGAAAGATCCCAACGAAAAGCGTGACCACATGGTCCTTCTTGAGTTTGTAACTGCTGCTGGGATTACA
CATGGCATGGATGAGCTCTACAAATAAGGATCCAAACTCGAGTAAGGATCTCCAGGCATCAAATAAAACG
AAAGGCTCAGTCGAAAGACTGGGCCTTTCGTTTTATCTGTTGTTTGTCGGTGAACGCTCTCTACTAGAGT
CACACTGGCTCACCTTCGGGTGGGCCTTTCTGCGTTTATACCTAGGCTACAGCCGATAGTCTGGAACAGC
GCACTTACGGGTTGCTGCGCAACCCAAGTGCTACCGGCGCGGCAGCGTGACCCGTGTCGGCGGCTCCAAC
GGCTCGCCATCGTCCAGAAAACACGGCTCATCGGGCATCGGCAGGCGCTGCTGCCCGCGCCGTTCCCATT
CCTCCGTTTCGGTCAAGGCTGGCAGGTCTGGTTCCATGCCCGGAATGCCGGGCTGGCTGGGCGGCTCCTC
GCCGGGGCCGGTCGGTAGTTGCTGCTCGCCCGGATACAGGGTCGGGATGCGGCGCAGGTCGCCATGCCCC
AACAGCGATTCGTCCTGGTCGTCGTGATCAACCACCACGGCGGCACTGAACACCGACAGGCGCAACTGGT
CGCGGGGCTGGCCCCACGCCACGCGGTCATTGACCACGTAGGCCAACACGGTGCCGGGGCCGTTGAGCTT
CACGACGGAGATCCAGCGCTCGGCCACCAAGTCCTTGACTGCGTATTGGACCGTCCGCAAAGAACGTCCG
ATGAGCTTGGAAAGTGTCTTCTGGCTGACCACCACGGCGTTCTGGTGGCCCATCTGCGCCACGAGGTGAT
GCAGCAGCATTGCCGCCGTGGGTTTCCTCGCAATAAGCCCGGCCCACGCCTCATGCGCTTTGCGTTCCGT
TTGCACCCAGTGACCGGGCTTGTTCTTGGCTTGAATGCCGATTTCTCTGGACTGCGTGGCCATGCTTATC
TCCATGCGGTAGGGGTGCCGCACGGTTGCGGCACCATGCGCAATCAGCTGCAACTTTTCGGCAGCGCGAC
AACAATTATGCGTTGCGTAAAAGTGGCAGTCAATTACAGATTTTCTTTAACCTACGCAATGAGCTATTGC
GGGGGGTGCCGCAATGAGCTGTTGCGTACCCCCCTTTTTTAAGTTGTTGATTTTTAAGTCTTTCGCATTT
CGCCCTATATCTAGTTCTTTGGTGCCCAAAGAAGGGCACCCCTGCGGGGTTCCCCCACGCCTTCGGCGCG
GCTCCCCCTCCGGCAAAAAGTGGCCCCTCCGGGGCTTGTTGATCGACTGCGCGGCCTTCGGCCTTGCCCA
AGGTGGCGCTGCCCCCTTGGAACCCCCGCACTCGCCGCCGTGAGGCTCGGGGGGCAGGCGGGCGGGCTTC
GCCCTTCGACTGCCCCCACTCGCATAGGCTTGGGTCGTTCCAGGCGCGTCAAGGCCAAGCCGCTGCGCGG
TCGCTGCGCGAGCCTTGACCCGCCTTCCACTTGGTGTCCAACCGGCAAGCGAAGCGCGCAGGCCGCAGGC
CGGAGGCACTAGTGCTTGGATTCTCACCAATAAAAAACGCCCGGCGGCAACCGAGCGTTCTGAACAAATC
CAGATGGAGTTCTGAGGTCATTACTGGATCTATCAACAGGAGTCCAAGCGAGCTCGTAAACTTGGTCTGA
CAGTTACCAATGCTTAATCAGTGAGGCACCTATCTCAGCGATCTGTCTATTTCGTTCATCCATAGTTGCC
TGACTCCCCGTCGTGTAGATAACTACGATACGGGAGGGCTTACCATCTGGCCCCAGTGCTGCAATGATAC
CGCGAGACCCACGCTCACCGGCTCCAGATTTATCAGCAATAAACCAGCCAGCCGGAAGGGCCGAGCGCAG
AAGTGGTCCTGCAACTTTATCCGCCTCCATCCAGTCTATTAATTGTTGCCGGGAAGCTAGAGTAAGTAGT
TCGCCAGTTAATAGTTTGCGCAACGTTGTTGCCATTGCTACAGGCATCGTGGTGTCACGCTCGTCGTTTG
GTATGGCTTCATTCAGCTCCGGTTCCCAACGATCAAGGCGAGTTACATGATCCCCCATGTTGTGCAAAAA
AGCGGTTAGCTCCTTCGGTCCTCCGATCGTTGTCAGAAGTAAGTTGGCCGCAGTGTTATCACTCATGGTT
ATGGCAGCACTGCATAATTCTCTTACTGTCATGCCATCCGTAAGATGCTTTTCTGTGACTGGTGAGTACT
CAACCAAGTCATTCTGAGAATAGTGTATGCGGCGACCGAGTTGCTCTTGCCCGGCGTCAATACGGGATAA
TACCGCGCCACATAGCAGAACTTTAAAAGTGCTCATCATTGGAAAACGTTCTTCGGGGCGAAAACTCTCA
AGGATCTTACCGCTGTTGAGATCCAGTTCGATGTAACCCACTCGTGCACCCAACTGATCTTCAGCATCTT
TTACTTTCACCAGCGTTTCTGGGTGAGCAAAAACAGGAAGGCAAAATGCCGCAAAAAAGGGAATAAGGGC
GACACGGAAATGTTGAATACTCATACTCTTCCTTTTTCAATATTATTGAAGCATTTATCAGGGTTATTGT
CTCATGAGCGGATACATATTTGAATGTATTTAGAAAAATAAACAAATAGGGGTTCCGCGCACATTTCCCC
GAAAAGTGCCACCTGACGTC
Features (pLannotate 1.2.2; 9 found; start..end, strand, type, name):
      7..25      +  promoter       J23119(SpeI) promoter (fragment): bacterial promoter (Registry of Standard Biological Parts BBa J23119) modified to end with an SpeI site
     81..794     +  CDS            &alpha;GFP: &alpha;GFP is a basic (constitutively fluorescent) long stokes shift fluorescent protein published in 1996, derived from Aequorea victoria.
    830..901     +  terminator     rrnB T1 terminator: transcription terminator T1 from the E. coli rrnB gene
    917..944     +  terminator     T7Te terminator: phage T7 early transcription terminator
   1011..1673    -  CDS            pBBR1 Rep: replication protein for the broad-host-range plasmid pBBR1 from Bordetella bronchiseptica
   1674..2247    -  rep_origin     pBBR1 oriV (fragment): replication origin of the broad-host-range plasmid pBBR1 from Bordetella bronchiseptica; requires the pBBR1 Rep protein for replication
   2260..2354    -  terminator     lambda t0 terminator: transcription terminator from phage lambda
   2384..3244    -  CDS            AmpR: β-lactamase; bla; confers resistance to ampicillin, carbenicillin, and related antibiotics
   3245..3349    -  promoter       AmpR promoter: bla
