[The description below was written by a language model from this plasmid's Addgene catalogue record and pLannotate feature annotations shown in this document.]
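Description:
pBbB19a-GFP is a small (about 3.4 kb) bacterial expression plasmid from the BglBrick-compatible pBb vector family, built for constitutive gene expression in Escherichia coli and used in synthetic biology work. Replication is provided by the pBBR1 system: the annotated sequence carries a pBBR1 oriV fragment together with the pBBR1 Rep protein gene that this origin requires, a replicon originally derived from a broad-host-range Bordetella bronchiseptica plasmid. Selection is by ampicillin, through a β-lactamase (AmpR) gene driven by its native bla promoter and followed by a phage lambda t0 terminator. The catalogue lists the plasmid as high copy.

The payload is a 717 bp synthetic GFPuv reporter. The feature annotation labels the coding sequence as αGFP, an Aequorea victoria-derived variant, which is presumably the closest database match for the same reporter. According to the record, expression is driven by J23105, one of the constitutive Anderson-series synthetic promoters. The automated annotation instead flags a partial match to the related J23119 promoter at the corresponding position just upstream of the reporter, which is expected given the sequence similarity among members of that promoter family. Transcription of the reporter is stopped by tandem rrnB T1 and T7Te terminators, which insulate the cassette from the replication and resistance modules encoded on the opposite strand.

With no inducer-responsive regulator annotated, GFP output reflects the combined strength of the promoter and the plasmid's copy number. The construct belongs to a set of vectors characterised to support predictive selection of expression vectors for E. coli. The GFP cassette serves as a fluorescent readout of expression level, and BglBrick compatibility implies that it can be exchanged for a gene of interest by standard part assembly.
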