Addgene plasmid #126131: pBbB19a-GFP
Purpose: Constitutive expression vector for Escherichia coli. BglBrick compatible.
Depositing lab: Nigel Scrutton. Depositing organization: University of Manchester. Publication: SelProm: A Queryable and Predictive Expression Vector Selection Tool for Escherichia coli. Jervis AJ, Carbonell P, Taylor S, Sung R, Dunstan MS, Robinson CJ, Breitling R, Takano E, Scrutton NS. ACS Synth Biol. 2019 Mar 18. doi: 10.1021/acssynbio.8b00399. PubMed 30870592.
Backbone
  Vector backbone: pBb
  Backbone size w/o insert (bp): 2663
  Vector type: Bacterial Expression, Synthetic Biology
Growth in bacteria
  Bacterial resistance: Ampicillin, 100 μg/mL
  Growth temperature: 37°C
  Growth strain: NEB Stable
  Copy number: High Copy
Gene/Insert
  Gene/Insert name: GFPuv
  Species: Synthetic
  Insert size (bp): 717
  Promoter: J23105
  Cloning method: Unknown
  Sequencing primers: 5′ GTTATTGTCTCATGAGCGGATAC
Terms and licenses: Academic/Nonprofit Terms; Industry Terms: Not Available to Industry
Depositor comments: Cloning method was In-Fusion.
How to cite: pBbB19a-GFP was a gift from Nigel Scrutton (Addgene plasmid # 126131 ; http://n2t.net/addgene:126131 ; RRID:Addgene_126131)
